Addgene plasmid #20650: pWZL Neo Myr Flag TESK1
Depositing lab: William Hahn & Jean Zhao. Depositing organization: Dana-Farber Cancer Institute. Publication: Integrative Genomic Approaches Identify IKBKE as a Breast Cancer Oncogene (Kinase Library Clones). Boehm JS, Zhao JJ, Yao J, Kim SY, Firestein R, Dunn IF, Sjostrom SK, Garraway LA, Weremowicz S, Richardson AL, Greulich H, Stewart CJ, Mulvey LA, Shen RR, Ambrogio L, Hirozane-Kishikawa T, Hill DE, Vidal M, Meyerson M, Grenier JK, Hinkle G, Root DE, Roberts TM, Lander ES, Polyak K, Hahn WC. Cell. 2007 Jun 15. 129(6):1065-1079. 10.1016/j.cell.2007.03.052 PubMed 17574021.
Backbone
  Vector backbone: pWZL-Neo-Myr-Flag-DEST
  Backbone manufacturer: William Hahn Lab (available at Addgene, #15300)
  Vector type: Mammalian Expression, Retroviral
  Selectable markers: Neomycin (select with G418)
Growth in bacteria
  Bacterial resistance: Ampicillin, 100 μg/mL
  Growth temperature: 37°C
  Growth strain: Stbl3
  Growth instructions: Stbl3 cells to prevent recombination.
  Copy number: Unknown
Gene/Insert
  Gene/Insert name: TESK1 (alt name: testis-specific kinase 1)
  Species: H. sapiens (human)
  GenBank ID: NM_006285
  Entrez Gene: TESK1
  Tag / fusion protein: Myr (N terminal on backbone); Flag (N terminal on backbone)
  Cloning method: Gateway Cloning
  Sequencing primers: 5′ pWZL-Fwd (GAA CCT CCT CGT TCG ACC); 3′ pWZL-Rev (TTC CGG GCC CTC ACA TTG)
Resource information
  A portion of this plasmid was derived from a plasmid made by: 4-F9
Terms and licenses: Academic/Nonprofit Terms; Industry Terms: Not Available to Industry
Depositor comments: ORFs were cloned into Gateway compatible pEntry vectors. An LR recombination reaction was performed to move the ORF to pWZL-Neo-Myr-Flag DEST such that the ORF would have 5' myristoylation and flag tags. This plasmid is part of a kinase library, and the gene has been verified, but has not been fully sequenced for minor mutations. Please see the following link for plasmids from this article that are not part of the kinase library http://www.addgene.org/pubmed/17574021
How to cite: pWZL Neo Myr Flag TESK1 was a gift from William Hahn & Jean Zhao (Addgene plasmid # 20650 ; http://n2t.net/addgene:20650 ; RRID:Addgene_20650)
