[The description below was written by a language model from this plasmid's Addgene catalogue record.]
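Description:
pWZL Neo Myr Flag TESK1 is a retroviral mammalian expression plasmid carrying the human testis-specific kinase 1 (TESK1) open reading frame in the pWZL-Neo-Myr-Flag-DEST Gateway destination backbone. It is maintained in bacteria under ampicillin selection, using a recombination-deficient strain because the repeated sequences found in retroviral vectors are prone to rearrangement. Transduced or transfected mammalian cells are selected with G418 through the neomycin resistance marker. No feature table accompanies the record, so the promoter driving the insert, the arrangement linking it to the neomycin marker, and the bacterial origin of replication are not stated, and copy number is listed as unknown.

The TESK1 ORF was first cloned into a Gateway entry vector and then moved into the destination vector by an LR recombination reaction, which places it in frame behind two N-terminal elements supplied by the backbone: a myristoylation signal and a Flag epitope. A myristoylation signal directs lipid modification of the protein's N-terminus and so targets it to membranes, a strategy commonly used to promote kinase activation independent of upstream signals. The Flag tag allows detection or immunoprecipitation of the fusion protein.

The construct is one member of a library of myristoylated, Flag-tagged human kinase clones built for gain-of-function screening in a study that used integrative genomic approaches to identify breast cancer oncogenes. Packaged as retrovirus, it allows stable delivery and expression of membrane-targeted TESK1 in mammalian cells. The depositors note that the identity of the gene has been verified but that the insert has not been fully sequenced, so minor mutations cannot be excluded.
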