>Addgene plasmid #20650 | pWZL Neo Myr Flag TESK1 | addgene partial sequence | sequence record 26477 | 20650 with pWZL-Fwd
TCACATCCTTCTCTAGGCGCCGGCCGGATCCAGAATTCGCCACCATGGGGTCTTCAAAATCTAAACCAAA
GGACCCCAGCCAGCGCCGGCGCAGGATCCGAGGTTACCTTGACTACAAAGACGATGACGACAAGCAATTG
ACAAGTTTGTACAAAAAAGTTGGCATGGCCGGGGAACGGCCCCCACTGCGGGGCCCTGGGCCCGGGCCTG
GAGAGGTGCCGGGGGAGGGGCCCCCGGGGCCGGGGGGCACGGGCGGAGGCCCGGGCCGGGGCCGCCCCTC
CTCCTACCGGGCTCTCCGCAGCGCCGTGTCTAGCCTGGCGCGTGTGGACGATTTTCACTGCGCGGAGAAG
ATCGGGGCCGGCTTCTTCTCTGAGGTCTACAAGGTTCGGCACCGACAGTCAGGGCAAGTCATGGTGCTGA
AGATGAACAAGCTCCCCAGTAACCGGGGCAACACACTACGGGAAGTGCA
